>Addgene plasmid #120203 | pCMV-GFP-TFE3pA-G9C-C19G | addgene full sequence | sequence record 274555 | Addgene NGS Result
GGTCATTAGTTCATAGCCCATATATGGAGTTCCGCGTTACATAACTTACGGTAAATGGCCCGCCTGGCTG
ACCGCCCAACGACCCCCGCCCATTGACGTCAATAATGACGTATGTTCCCATAGTAACGCCAATAGGGACT
TTCCATTGACGTCAATGGGTGGAGTATTTACGGTAAACTGCCCACTTGGCAGTACATCAAGTGTATCATA
TGCCAAGTACGCCCCCTATTGACGTCAATGACGGTAAATGGCCCGCCTGGCATTATGCCCAGTACATGAC
CTTATGGGACTTTCCTACTTGGCAGTACATCTACGTATTAGTCATCGCTATTACCATGGTGATGCGGTTT
TGGCAGTACATCAATGGGCGTGGATAGCGGTTTGACTCACGGGGATTTCCAAGTCTCCACCCCATTGACG
TCAATGGGAGTTTGTTTTGGCACCAAAATCAACGGGACTTTCCAAAATGTCGTAACAACTCCGCCCCATT
GACGCAAATGGGCGGTAGGCGTGTACGGTGGGAGGTCTATATAAGCAGAGCTGGTTTAGTGAACCGTCAG
ATCCGCTAGCGCTACCGGACTCAGATCTCGAGCTCAAGCTTCGAATTCTGCAGTCGACGGTACCGCGGGC
CCGGGATCCACCGGTCGCCACCATGGTGAGCAAGGGCGAGGAGCTGTTCACCGGGGTGGTGCCCATCCTG
GTCGAGCTGGACGGCGACGTAAACGGCCACAAGTTCAGCGTGTCCGGCGAGGGCGAGGGCGATGCCACCT
ACGGCAAGCTGACCCTGAAGTTCATCTGCACCACCGGCAAGCTGCCCGTGCCCTGGCCCACCCTCGTGAC
CACCCTGACCTACGGCGTGCAGTGCTTCAGCCGCTACCCCGACCACATGAAGCAGCACGACTTCTTCAAG
TCCGCCATGCCCGAAGGCTACGTCCAGGAGCGCACCATCTTCTTCAAGGACGACGGCAACTACAAGACCC
GCGCCGAGGTGAAGTTCGAGGGCGACACCCTGGTGAACCGCATCGAGCTGAAGGGCATCGACTTCAAGGA
GGACGGCAACATCCTGGGGCACAAGCTGGAGTACAACTACAACAGCCACAACGTCTATATCATGGCCGAC
AAGCAGAAGAACGGCATCAAGGTGAACTTCAAGATCCGCCACAACATCGAGGACGGCAGCGTGCAGCTCG
CCGACCACTACCAGCAGAACACCCCCATCGGCGACGGCCCCGTGCTGCTGCCCGACAACCACTACCTGAG
CACCCAGTCCGCCCTGAGCAAAGACCCCAACGAGAAGCGCGATCACATGGTCCTGCTGGAGTTCGTGACC
GCCGCCGGGATCACTCTCGGCATGGACGAGCTGTACAAGTAATCAGGCCTCACCCCTCCCCTGGGACTTT
CCCACCCAGGAAAGGAGGACCAGTCAGGATGAGGCCCCGCCTTTTCCCCCACCCTCCCATGAGACTGCCC
TGCCCAGGTATCCTGGGGGAAGAGGAGATGTGATCAGGCCCCACCCCTGTAATCAGGCAAGGAGGAGGAG
TCAGATGAGGCCCTGCACCTTCCCCAAAGGAACCGCCCAGTGCAGGTATTTCAGAAGGAGAAGGCTGGAG
AAGGACATGAGATCAGGGCCTGCCCCCTGGGGATCACAGCCTCACCCCTGCCCCTGTGGGACTCATCCTT
GCCCAGGTGAGGGAAGGAGACAGGATGAGGTCTCGACCCTGTCCCCTAGGGACTGTCCTAGCCAGGTCTC
CTGGGAAAGGGAGATGTCAGGATGTTGCTCCATCCTTTGTCTTGGAACCACCAGTCTAGTCCGTCCTGGC
ACAGAAGAGGAGTCAAGTAATGGAGGTCCCAGCCCTGGGGGTTTAAGCTCTGCCCCTTCCCCATGAACCC
TGCCCTGCTCTGCCCAGGCAAGGAACAGAAGTGAGGATGAGACCCAGCCCCTTCCCCTGGGAACTCTCCT
GGCCTTCTAGGAATGGAGGAGCCAGGCCCCACCCCTTCCCTATAGGAACAGCCCAGCACAGGTATTTCAG
GTGTGAAAGAATCAGTAGGACCAGGCCACCGCTAGTGCTTGTGGAGATCACAGCCCCACCCTTGTCCCTC
AGCAACATCCCATCTAAGCATTCCACACTGCAGGGAGGAGTGGTACTTAAGCTCCCCTGCCTTAACCTGG
GACCAACCTGACCTAACCTAGGAGGGCTCTGAGCCAACCTTGCTCTTGGGGAAGGGGACAGATTATGAAA
TTTCATGGATGAATTTTCCAGACCTATATCTGGAGTGAGAGGCCCCCACCCTTGGGCAGAGTCCTGCCTT
CTTCCTTGAGGGGCAGTTTGGGAAGGTGATGGGTATTAGTGGGGGACTGAGTTCAGGTTACCAGAACCAG
TACCTCAGTATTCTTTTTCAACATGTAGGGCAAGAGGATGAAGGAAGGGGCTATCCTGGGACCTCCCCAG
CCCAGGAAAAACTGGAAGCCTTCCCCCAGCAAGGCAGAAGCTTGGAGGAGGGTTGTAAAAGCATATTGTA
CCCCCTCATTTGTTTATCTGATTTTTTTATTGCTCCGCATACTGAGAATCTAGGCCACCCCAACCTCTGT
TCCCCACCCAGTTCTTCATTTGGAGGAATCACCCCATTTCAGAGTTATCAAGAGACACTCCCCCCTCCAT
TCCCACCCCTCATACCTACACCCAAGGTTGTCAGCTTTGGATTGCTGGGGCCAGGCCCCATGGAGGGTAT
ACTGAGGGGTCTATAGGTTTGTGATTAAAATAATAAAAGCTAGGCCTGTTTGATGGGCTTTTAACTTTGG
CAAAGAGTCTCCTGTCCTTGTTTTACACTGTGCAGTGAACATAGCCCATGCAGGCCAAGAGGGATAAAAG
TCCTTGGGAGAAACAGATTCCAGAAGGATGGATAAAAGAATTTAGAAAGGAAGAGGGCATGGAGGAAGAC
AATATGCAAACAAAAGACAGTATTTTTAAAGACCAATCACCAGGCACAATTTTAACTGCTGCAAGTGTTT
CATCTAATTTATTTCTCTAAAGGGATGTTAGTCAGAACATGCTGCTTCTTACTTCCATTTGGTCTTTGAA
GAAGCTGAGGAATAGAATTGAACTGTTCTGAAGATATGCAAGCCTGTAAATGGGTGAGGCGGTAAAACAG
TAAAGTCAGGTGAGTGAGGGCTCGATTGAAAAATGCCACTGAGGGCAGAGGGGGAAAGAAGCTTTTCTTG
CAAATCCACTTTTGAAACTGATAAAGAAGTCTATGAGGATATTTCCTGGCAGACAACAGAGGTATTTAAG
ATGGTGGAAAGGCGGCCGCACTCCTCAGGTGCAGGCTGCCTATCAGAAGGTGGTGGCTGGTGTGGCCAAT
GCCCTGGCTCACAAATACCACTGAGATCTTTTTCCCTCTGCCAAAAATTATGGGGACATCATGAAGCCCC
TTGAGCATCTGACTTCTGGCTAATAAAGGAAATTTATTTTCATTGCAATAGTGTGTTGGAATTTTTTGTG
TCTCTCACTCGGAAGGACATATGGGAGGGCAAATCATTTAAAACATCAGAATGAGTATTTGGTTTAGAGT
TTGGCAACATATGCCCATATGCTGGCTGCCATGAACAAAGGTTGGCTATAAAGAGGTCATCAGTATATGA
AACAGCCCCCTGCTGTCCATTCCTTATTCCATAGAAAAGCCTTGACTTGAGGTTAGATTTTTTTTATATT
TTGTTTTGTGTTATTTTTTTCTTTAACATCCCTAAAATTTTCCTTACATGTTTTACTAGCCAGATTTTTC
CTCCTCTCCTGACTACTCCCAGTCATAGCTGTCCCTCTTCTCTTATGGAGATCCCTCGACCTGCAGCCCA
AGCTTGGCGTAATCATGGTCATAGCTGTTTCCTGTGTGAAATTGTTATCCGCTCACAATTCCACACAACA
TACGAGCCGGAAGCATAAAGTGTAAAGCCTGGGGTGCCTAATGAGTGAGCTAACTCACATTAATTGCGTT
GCGCTCACTGCCCGCTTTCCAGTCGGGAAACCTGTCGTGCCAGCGGATCCGCATCTCAATTAGTCAGCAA
CCATAGTCCCGCCCCTAACTCCGCCCATCCCGCCCCTAACTCCGCCCAGTTCCGCCCATTCTCCGCCCCA
TGGCTGACTAATTTTTTTTATTTATGCAGAGGCCGAGGCCGCCTCGGCCTCTGAGCTATTCCAGAAGTAG
TGAGGAGGCTTTTTTGGAGGCCTAGGCTTTTGCAAAAAGCTAACTTGTTTATTGCAGCTTATAATGGTTA
CAAATAAAGCAATAGCATCACAAATTTCACAAATAAAGCATTTTTTTCACTGCATTCTAGTTGTGGTTTG
TCCAAACTCATCAATGTATCTTATCATGTCTGGATCCGCTGCATTAATGAATCGGCCAACGCGCGGGGAG
AGGCGGTTTGCGTATTGGGCGCTCTTCCGCTTCCTCGCTCACTGACTCGCTGCGCTCGGTCGTTCGGCTG
CGGCGAGCGGTATCAGCTCACTCAAAGGCGGTAATACGGTTATCCACAGAATCAGGGGATAACGCAGGAA
AGAACATGTGAGCAAAAGGCCAGCAAAAGGCCAGGAACCGTAAAAAGGCCGCGTTGCTGGCGTTTTTCCA
TAGGCTCCGCCCCCCTGACGAGCATCACAAAAATCGACGCTCAAGTCAGAGGTGGCGAAACCCGACAGGA
CTATAAAGATACCAGGCGTTTCCCCCTGGAAGCTCCCTCGTGCGCTCTCCTGTTCCGACCCTGCCGCTTA
CCGGATACCTGTCCGCCTTTCTCCCTTCGGGAAGCGTGGCGCTTTCTCATAGCTCACGCTGTAGGTATCT
CAGTTCGGTGTAGGTCGTTCGCTCCAAGCTGGGCTGTGTGCACGAACCCCCCGTTCAGCCCGACCGCTGC
GCCTTATCCGGTAACTATCGTCTTGAGTCCAACCCGGTAAGACACGACTTATCGCCACTGGCAGCAGCCA
CTGGTAACAGGATTAGCAGAGCGAGGTATGTAGGCGGTGCTACAGAGTTCTTGAAGTGGTGGCCTAACTA
CGGCTACACTAGAAGAACAGTATTTGGTATCTGCGCTCTGCTGAAGCCAGTTACCTTCGGAAAAAGAGTT
GGTAGCTCTTGATCCGGCAAACAAACCACCGCTGGTAGCGGTGGTTTTTTTGTTTGCAAGCAGCAGATTA
CGCGCAGAAAAAAAGGATCTCAAGAAGATCCTTTGATCTTTTCTACGGGGTCTGACGCTCAGTGGAACGA
AAACTCACGTTAAGGGATTTTGGTCATGAGATTATCAAAAAGGATCTTCACCTAGATCCTTTTAAATTAA
AAATGAAGTTTTAAATCAATCTAAAGTATATATGAGTAAACTTGGTCTGACAGTTACCAATGCTTAATCA
GTGAGGCACCTATCTCAGCGATCTGTCTATTTCGTTCATCCATAGTTGCCTGACTCCCCGTCGTGTAGAT
AACTACGATACGGGAGGGCTTACCATCTGGCCCCAGTGCTGCAATGATACCGCGAGACCCACGCTCACCG
GCTCCAGATTTATCAGCAATAAACCAGCCAGCCGGAAGGGCCGAGCGCAGAAGTGGTCCTGCAACTTTAT
CCGCCTCCATCCAGTCTATTAATTGTTGCCGGGAAGCTAGAGTAAGTAGTTCGCCAGTTAATAGTTTGCG
CAACGTTGTTGCCATTGCTACAGGCATCGTGGTGTCACGCTCGTCGTTTGGTATGGCTTCATTCAGCTCC
GGTTCCCAACGATCAAGGCGAGTTACATGATCCCCCATGTTGTGCAAAAAAGCGGTTAGCTCCTTCGGTC
CTCCGATCGTTGTCAGAAGTAAGTTGGCCGCAGTGTTATCACTCATGGTTATGGCAGCACTGCATAATTC
TCTTACTGTCATGCCATCCGTAAGATGCTTTTCTGTGACTGGTGAGTACTCAACCAAGTCATTCTGAGAA
TAGTGTATGCGGCGACCGAGTTGCTCTTGCCCGGCGTCAATACGGGATAATACCGCGCCACATAGCAGAA
CTTTAAAAGTGCTCATCATTGGAAAACGTTCTTCGGGGCGAAAACTCTCAAGGATCTTACCGCTGTTGAG
ATCCAGTTCGATGTAACCCACTCGTGCACCCAACTGATCTTCAGCATCTTTTACTTTCACCAGCGTTTCT
GGGTGAGCAAAAACAGGAAGGCAAAATGCCGCAAAAAAGGGAATAAGGGCGACACGGAAATGTTGAATAC
TCATACTCTTCCTTTTTCAATATTATTGAAGCATTTATCAGGGTTATTGTCTCATGAGCGGATACATATT
TGAATGTATTTAGAAAAATAAACAAATAGGGGTTCCGCGCACATTTCCCCGAAAAGTGCCACCTGGGTCG
ACATTGATTATTGACTAGTAATAGTAATCAATTACGG
Features (pLannotate 1.2.2; 17 found; start..end, strand, type, name):
     35..338     +  enhancer       CMV enhancer: human cytomegalovirus immediate early enhancer
    339..542     +  promoter       CMV promoter: human cytomegalovirus (CMV) immediate early promoter
    565..645     +  misc_feature   MCS: multiple cloning site
    653..1372    +  CDS            EGFP: the original enhanced GFP (Yang et al., 1996) mammalian codon-optimized
   3310..3381    +  CDS            HBB (fragment): HBB_PONPY - Experimental evidence at transcript level: Swiss-Prot protein existence level 2. Involved in oxygen transport from the lung to the various peripheral tissues. From Pongo pygmaeus (Bornean orangutan).
   3452..3507    +  polyA_signal   β-globin poly(A) signal: rabbit β-globin polyadenylation signal (Gil and Proudfoot, 1987)
   3892..3908    -  protein_bind   lac operator: The lac repressor binds to the lac operator to inhibit transcription in E. coli. This inhibition can be relieved by adding lactose or isopropyl-β-D-thiogalactopyranoside (IPTG). lac repressor encoded by lacI
   3916..3946    -  promoter       lac promoter: promoter for the E. coli lac operon
   3961..3982    -  protein_bind   CAP binding site: CAP binding activates transcription in the presence of cAMP. E. coli catabolite activator protein
   3995..4034    -  CDS            lacI (fragment): lac repressor; lacI; The lac repressor binds to the lac operator to inhibit transcription in E. coli. This inhibition can be relieved by adding lactose or isopropyl-β-D-thiogalactopyranoside (IPTG).
   4041..4063    +  promoter       SV40 promoter (fragment): SV40 enhancer and early promoter
   4087..4222    +  rep_origin     SV40 ori: SV40 origin of replication
   4242..4376    +  polyA_signal   SV40 poly(A) signal: SV40 polyadenylation signal
   4378..4432    -  CDS            lacI (fragment): lac repressor; lacI; The lac repressor binds to the lac operator to inhibit transcription in E. coli. This inhibition can be relieved by adding lactose or isopropyl-β-D-thiogalactopyranoside (IPTG).
   4615..5203    -  rep_origin     ori: high-copy-number ColE1/pMB1/pBR322/pUC origin of replication
   5374..6234    -  CDS            AmpR: β-lactamase; bla; confers resistance to ampicillin, carbenicillin, and related antibiotics
   6235..6339    -  promoter       AmpR promoter: bla
