[The description below was written by a language model from this plasmid's Addgene catalogue record and pLannotate feature annotations shown in this document.]
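Description:
pCMV-GFP-TFE3pA-G9C-C19G is a mammalian expression reporter built on the pCMV-GFP backbone and designed to test the function of the human TFE3 polyadenylation site. The 6.4 kb plasmid is propagated in E. coli through a high-copy ColE1/pUC-type origin and selected with ampicillin via the β-lactamase gene and its own promoter. Remnants of lac regulatory sequence (lac promoter, operator, CAP site and short lacI fragments) are also annotated but appear to be backbone carry-over. An SV40 origin, a fragment of the SV40 early promoter and an SV40 poly(A) signal are also present. The SV40 origin would allow episomal replication in cells expressing large T antigen.

The reporter unit consists of the human CMV immediate early enhancer and promoter, a short multiple cloning site and the EGFP coding sequence. The catalogue entry lists a 254 bp human TFE3 poly(A) site as the insert. The automated annotation does not mark it, and roughly 1.9 kb between the end of EGFP and the next annotated element is unlabelled, so its exact position is not stated, though it presumably lies downstream of EGFP. Further downstream are a β-globin coding fragment and the rabbit β-globin poly(A) signal, which could serve as a fallback processing site for transcripts that read through the test site, although the record does not say so explicitly.

The name and stated purpose indicate a "stem loop mutant rescue": the paired G9C and C19G substitutions are presumably compensatory changes that restore base pairing in a stem-loop disrupted by single mutants. This suits the construct to testing whether RNA structure, rather than sequence, at the 3′ end influences mRNA cleavage and polyadenylation in transfected mammalian cells.
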