Addgene plasmid #120203: pCMV-GFP-TFE3pA-G9C-C19G
Purpose: Human TFE3 poly(A) site reporter, stem loop mutant rescue
Depositing lab: David Bartel. Depositing organization: Whitehead Institute for Biomedical Research. Publication: Widespread Influence of 3'-End Structures on Mammalian mRNA Processing and Stability. Wu X, Bartel DP. Cell. 2017 May 18;169(5):905-917.e11. doi: 10.1016/j.cell.2017.04.036. PubMed 28525757.
Backbone
  Vector backbone: pCMV-GFP
  Vector type: Mammalian Expression
Growth in bacteria
  Bacterial resistance: Ampicillin, 100 μg/mL
  Growth temperature: 37°C
  Growth strain: DH5alpha
  Copy number: Unknown
Gene/Insert
  Gene/Insert name: TFE3 poly(A) site
  Species: H. sapiens (human)
  Insert size (bp): 254
Terms and licenses: Academic/Nonprofit Terms; Industry Terms: Not Available to Industry
How to cite: pCMV-GFP-TFE3pA-G9C-C19G was a gift from David Bartel (Addgene plasmid # 120203 ; http://n2t.net/addgene:120203 ; RRID:Addgene_120203)
